>Addgene plasmid #245540 | pICSL30026 | addgene full sequence | sequence record 495538 | Addgene NGS Result
GGTCTCACCATGGATAGCTTGGCGCGCCAATGGAGCCACCCGCAGTTCGAAAAAGGCGGAGGTTCCGGCG
GAGGTTCTGGTGGAGGCTCCTGGAGCCACCCGCAGTTCGAAAAAGGCCATCACCATCACCATCACCTGGA
AGTTCTGTTCCAGGGGCCAGACTACAAAGACCATGACGGTGATTATAAAGATCATGATATCGATTACAAG
GATGACGATGACAAAATGTGAGACCACGAGTGATTAATGAATCGGCCAACGCGCGGGGAGAGGCGGTTTG
CGTATTGGGCGCTCTTCCGCTTCCTCGCTCACTGACTCGCTGCGCTCGGTCGTTCGGCTGCGGCGAGCGG
TATCAGCTCACTCAAAGGCGGTAATACGGTTATCCACAGAATCAGGGGATAACGCAGGAAAGAACATGTG
AGCAAAAGGCCAGCAAAAGGCCAGGAACCGTAAAAAGGCCGCGTTGCTGGCGTTTTTCCATAGGCTCCGC
CCCCCTGACGAGCATCACAAAAATCGACGCTCAAGTCAGAGGTGGCGAAACCCGACAGGACTATAAAGAT
ACCAGGCGTTTCCCCCTGGAAGCTCCCTCGTGCGCTCTCCTGTTCCGACCCTGCCGCTTACCGGATACCT
GTCCGCCTTTCTCCCTTCGGGAAGCGTGGCGCTTTCTCATAGCTCACGCTGTAGGTATCTCAGTTCGGTG
TAGGTCGTTCGCTCCAAGCTGGGCTGTGTGCACGAACCCCCCGTTCAGCCCGACCGCTGCGCCTTATCCG
GTAACTATCGTCTTGAGTCCAACCCGGTAAGACACGACTTATCGCCACTGGCAGCAGCCACTGGTAACAG
GATTAGCAGAGCGAGGTATGTAGGCGGTGCTACAGAGTTCTTGAAGTGGTGGCCTAACTACGGCTACACT
AGAAGAACAGTATTTGGTATCTGCGCTCTGCTGAAGCCAGTTACCTTCGGAAAAAGAGTTGGTAGCTCTT
GATCCGGCAAACAAACCACCGCTGGTAGCGGTGGTTTTTTTGTTTGCAAGCAGCAGATTACGCGCAGAAA
AAAAGGATCTCAAGAAGATCCTTTGATCTTTTCTACGGGGTCTGACGCTCAGTGGAACGAAAACTCACGT
TAAGGGATTTTGGTCATGAGATTATCAAAAAGGATCTTCACCTAGATCCTTTTAAATTAAAAATGAAGTT
TTAAATCAATCTAAAGTATATATGAGTAAACTTGGTCTGACAGTTATTTGCCGACTACCTTGGTGATCTC
GCCTTTTACGTAATGGACAAATTCTTCCAACTGATCTGCGCGCGAGGCCAAGCGATCTTCTTCTTGTCCA
AGATAAGCCTGTCTAGCTTCAAGTATGACGGGCTGATACTGGGCCGGCAGGCGCTCCATTGCCCAGTCGG
CAGCGACATCCTTCGGCGCGATTTTGCCGGTTACTGCGCTGTACCAAATGCGGGACAACGTAAGCACTAC
ATTTCGCTCATCGCCAGCCCAGTCGGGCGGCGAGTTCCATAGCGTTAAGGTTTCATTTAGCGCCTCAAAT
AGATCCTGTTCAGGAACCGGATCAAAGAGTTCCTCCGCCGCTGGACCTACCAAGGCAACGCTATGTTCTC
TTGCTTTTGTCAGCAAGATAGCCAGATCAATGTCGATCGTGGCTGGCTCGAAGATACCTGCAAGAATGTC
ATTGCGCTGCCATTCTCCAAATTGCAGTTCGCGCTTAGCTGGATAACGCCACGGAATGATGTCGTCGTGC
ACAACAATGGTGACTTCTACAGCGCGGAGAATCTCGCTCTCTCCAGGGGAAGCCGAAGTTTCCAAAAGGT
CGTTGATCAAAGCTCGCCGCGTTGTTTCATCAAGCCTTACGGTCACCGTAACCAGCAAATCAATATCGCT
GTGTGGCTTCAGGCCGCCATCCACTGCGGAGCCGTACAAATGTACGGCCAGCAACGTCGGTTCGAGATGG
CGCTCGATGACGCCAACTACCTCTGATAGTTGAGTCGATACTTCGGCGATCACCGCTTCCCTCATGATGT
TTAACTTTGTTTTAGGGCGACTGCCCTGCTGCGTAACATCGTTGCTGCTCCATAACATCAAACATCGACC
CACGGCGTAACGCGCTTGCTGCTTGGATGCCCGAGGCATAGACTGTACCCCAAAAAAAAACAGTCATAAC
AAGCCATGAAAACCGCCACTGCGCCGTTACCACCGCTGCGTTCGGTCAAGGTTCTGGACCAGTTGCGTGA
GCGCATACTCTTCCTTTTTCAATATTATTGAAGCATTTATCAGGGTTATTGTCTCATGAGCGGATACATA
TTTGAATGTATTTAGAAAAATAAACAAATAGGGGTTCCGCGCACATTTCCCCGAAAAGTGCCACCTGACG
TCTAAGAAACCATTATTATCATGACATTAACCTATAAAAATAGGCGTATCACGAGGCCCTTTCGTCCACT
GAAGAGCCACTGT
Features (pLannotate 1.2.2; 10 found; start..end, strand, type, name):
     31..53      +  CDS            Strep-Tag II (fragment): peptide that binds Strep-Tactin®, an engineered form of streptavidin
     91..113     +  CDS            Strep-Tag II (fragment): peptide that binds Strep-Tactin®, an engineered form of streptavidin
    118..136     +  CDS            7xHis (fragment): 6xHis affinity tag
    160..224     +  CDS            3xFLAG (fragment): three tandem FLAG® epitope tags, followed by an enterokinase cleavage site
    243..292     -  CDS            lacI (fragment): lac repressor; lacI; The lac repressor binds to the lac operator to inhibit transcription in E. coli. This inhibition can be relieved by adding lactose or isopropyl-β-D-thiogalactopyranoside (IPTG).
    475..1063    -  rep_origin     ori: high-copy-number ColE1/pMB1/pBR322/pUC origin of replication
   1237..2025    -  CDS            aadA: S3AD_ECOLX - Experimental evidence at protein level: Swiss-Prot protein existence level 1. Mediates bacterial resistance to the antibiotics streptomycin and spectinomycin. From Escherichia coli.
   2032..2088    -  CDS            GmR (fragment): gentamycin acetyltransferase; aacC1; confers resistance to gentamycin
   2176..2256    +  CDS            int (fragment): INT2_ECOLX - Protein inferred from homology: Swiss-Prot protein existence level 3. Putative integrase believed to be involved in the insertion of antibiotic resistance genes into plasmids and transposons. From Escherichia coli.
   2247..2351    -  promoter       AmpR promoter: bla
