[The description below was written by a language model from this plasmid's Addgene catalogue record and pLannotate feature annotations shown in this document.]
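Description:
pICSL30026 is a Level 0 Golden Gate (MoClo syntax) part plasmid built on the pICSL01002 backbone, a small synthetic-biology cloning vector maintained in E. coli. It replicates from a high-copy ColE1/pUC-type origin and is selected with spectinomycin through the aadA gene. The feature table places an AmpR (bla) promoter upstream of the resistance region. The short fragments annotated as gentamicin acetyltransferase, integrase and lacI appear to be remnants of the sequences from which the backbone was assembled rather than functional genes. The sequenced record is 2,463 nt, consistent with the stated 2,246 bp backbone plus a 217 bp insert.

The payload is a synthetic N-terminal "FLASH" tag module consisting of two Strep-tag II peptides, a polyhistidine tag (6xHis) and a 3xFLAG epitope in tandem, all detected in the forward orientation in the annotation. Strep-tag II binds Strep-Tactin, the His tag supports metal-affinity purification, and 3xFLAG provides a sensitive antibody epitope that, according to the annotation, is followed by an enterokinase cleavage site. Together they give several options for purifying and detecting a fusion protein. The part is flanked by the CCAT and AATG fusion overhangs that define the N-terminal tag position in the MoClo standard, so Type IIS digestion releases it for ordered, in-frame assembly between a promoter/5′ UTR part and a coding sequence part in a Level 1 transcription unit. Internal BsaI and BpiI sites were removed by point mutation to keep the module compatible with these assemblies. The plasmid carries no promoter or terminator for expressing the tag itself and serves purely as a reusable donor part.
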