Addgene plasmid #245540: pICSL30026
Purpose: Level 0 Golden Gate part N-Terminal Tag with overhangs CCAT - AATG
Depositing lab: Mark Youles. Depositing organization: Sainsbury Laboratory, Norwich.
Backbone
  Vector backbone: pICSL01002
  Backbone size w/o insert (bp): 2246
  Vector type: Synthetic Biology
Growth in bacteria
  Bacterial resistance: Spectinomycin, 50 μg/mL
  Growth temperature: 37°C
  Growth strain: DH5alpha
  Copy number: High Copy
Gene/Insert
  Gene/Insert name: N-Terminal tag FLASH Tag (StrepII-StrepII-6HIS-3Flag)
  Species: Synthetic
  Insert size (bp): 217
  Mutation: BsaI/BpiI sites removed by point-mutation
  Cloning method: Restriction Enzyme; 5′ cloning site BsaI (destroyed during cloning); 3′ cloning site BsaI (destroyed during cloning)
  Sequencing primers: 5′ TCACATGTTCTTTCCTGCG; 3′ GTCTCATGAGCGGATACATATTTGAATG
Terms and licenses: Academic/Nonprofit Terms; Industry Terms: Not Available to Industry
Depositor comments: Level 0 N-Terminal tag module used for GoldenGate assemblies using the MoClo overhang syntax
How to cite: pICSL30026 was a gift from Mark Youles (Addgene plasmid # 245540 ; http://n2t.net/addgene:245540 ; RRID:Addgene_245540)
